Addgene plasmid #166137: pAG415GPD-EGFP
Purpose: EGFP expression under the control of the GPD promoter yeast
Depositing lab: Daniel Jarosz. Depositing organization: Stanford University. Publication: Identification of protein aggregates in the aging vertebrate brain with prion-like and phase-separation properties. Harel I, Chen YR, Ziv I, Singh PP, Heinzer D, Navarro Negredo P, Goshtchevsky U, Wang W, Astre G, Moses E, McKay A, Machado BE, Hebestreit K, Yin S, Sanchez Alvarado A, Jarosz DF, Brunet A. Cell Rep. 2024 Jun 25;43(6):112787. doi: 10.1016/j.celrep.2023.112787. Epub 2024 May 28. PubMed 38810650.
Backbone
  Vector backbone: pRS415
  Vector type: Yeast Expression
  Selectable markers: LEU2
Growth in bacteria
  Bacterial resistance: Ampicillin, 100 μg/mL
  Growth temperature: 37°C
  Growth strain: DH5alpha
  Copy number: High Copy
Gene/Insert
  Gene/Insert name: EGFP
  Species: Synthetic
  Promoter: GDP
  Cloning method: Gateway Cloning
Terms and licenses: Academic/Nonprofit Terms; Industry Terms: Not Available to Industry
Depositor comments: Please visit https://doi.org/10.1101/2022.02.26.482115 for bioRxiv preprint. Also see Chen and Harel et al. 2024 (https://doi.org/10.1016/j.devcel.2024.04.014)
How to cite: pAG415GPD-EGFP was a gift from Daniel Jarosz (Addgene plasmid # 166137 ; http://n2t.net/addgene:166137 ; RRID:Addgene_166137)
