[The description below was written by a language model from this plasmid's Addgene catalogue record and pLannotate feature annotations shown in this document.]
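Description:
pAG415GPD-EGFP is a yeast expression plasmid of about 7.7 kb built on the pRS415 shuttle backbone and designed for constitutive production of EGFP in Saccharomyces cerevisiae. In yeast it is maintained through a CEN6/ARS element, which gives stable, low-copy, centromere-based segregation, and it is selected by complementation of leucine auxotrophy through the LEU2 gene under its own promoter. In E. coli it replicates from a high-copy ColE1/pUC-type origin and is selected with ampicillin via the bla gene. An f1 origin and remnants of the pBluescript-derived lacZα/lac promoter region, along with flanking T3 and T7 phage promoters, are carried over from the parental backbone.

The expression cassette consists of the strong constitutive GPD promoter (the TDH3 glyceraldehyde-3-phosphate dehydrogenase promoter, annotated as GAP and entered as "GDP" in the catalogue promoter field), followed by the EGFP coding sequence and the CYC1 transcription terminator. EGFP is the original mammalian codon-optimised enhanced GFP and is flanked by attB1 and attB2 sites, the footprint left when an insert is transferred into a Gateway destination vector by recombinational cloning, consistent with the recorded cloning method. No fusion partner or epitope tag is annotated, so the plasmid appears to express free EGFP.

The record states only that the purpose is EGFP expression from the GPD promoter in yeast. It comes from work on protein aggregates with prion-like and phase-separation properties, where such a construct could plausibly serve as a diffuse fluorescent control, though the record does not say so.
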