Features (pLannotate 1.2.2; 26 found; start..end, strand, type, name):
     70..573     -  misc_feature   CEN/ARS: S. cerevisiae CEN6 centromere fused to an autonomously replicating sequence
    610..714     +  promoter       AmpR promoter: bla
    715..1575    +  CDS            AmpR: β-lactamase; bla; confers resistance to ampicillin, carbenicillin, and related antibiotics
   1746..2334    +  rep_origin     ori: high-copy-number ColE1/pMB1/pBR322/pUC origin of replication
   2517..2609    +  CDS            lacI (fragment): lac repressor; lacI; The lac repressor binds to the lac operator to inhibit transcription in E. coli. This inhibition can be relieved by adding lactose or isopropyl-β-D-thiogalactopyranoside (IPTG).
   2622..2643    +  protein_bind   CAP binding site: CAP binding activates transcription in the presence of cAMP. E. coli catabolite activator protein
   2658..2688    +  promoter       lac promoter: promoter for the E. coli lac operon
   2696..2712    +  protein_bind   lac operator: The lac repressor binds to the lac operator to inhibit transcription in E. coli. This inhibition can be relieved by adding lactose or isopropyl-β-D-thiogalactopyranoside (IPTG). lac repressor encoded by lacI
   2757..2775    +  promoter       T3 promoter: promoter for bacteriophage T3 RNA polymerase
   2800..3443    +  promoter       GAP promoter: S. cerevisiae TDH3; promoter for glyceraldehyde-3-phosphate dehydrogenase
   3449..3469    +  misc_feature   MCS (fragment): pBluescript multiple cloning site
   3473..3497    +  protein_bind   attB1: mutant version of attB; recombination site for the Gateway® BP reaction BP Clonase™
   3515..4234    +  CDS            EGFP: the original enhanced GFP (Yang et al., 1996) mammalian codon-optimized
   4236..4260    -  protein_bind   attB2: mutant version of attB; recombination site for the Gateway® BP reaction BP Clonase™
   4264..4311    +  misc_feature   MCS (fragment): pBluescript multiple cloning site
   4312..4559    +  terminator     CYC1 terminator: S. cerevisiae CYC1; transcription terminator for CYC1
   4578..4596    -  promoter       T7 promoter: promoter for bacteriophage T7 RNA polymerase
   4604..4759    +  CDS            lacZα (fragment): LacZα fragment of β-galactosidase; lacZ fragment
   4763..5191    +  rep_origin     f1 ori (sequence partly withheld): f1 bacteriophage origin of replication; arrow indicates direction of (+) strand synthesis
   5219..5271    -  misc_feature   bom (fragment): basis of mobility region from pBR322
   5302..5379    +  CDS            YO192_YEAST (fragment): Experimental evidence at protein level: Swiss-Prot protein existence level 1. From Saccharomyces cerevisiae (strain ATCC 204508 / S288c) (Baker's yeast).
   5519..5926    +  promoter       LEU2 promoter: S. cerevisiae LEU2
   5927..7021    +  CDS            LEU2: 3-isopropylmalate dehydrogenase, required for leucine biosynthesis; S. cerevisiae LEU2; yeast auxotrophic marker
   7383..7499    -  CDS            NFS1 (fragment): NFS1_YEAST - Also known as SPL1 From Saccharomyces cerevisiae (strain ATCC 204508 / S288c) (Baker's yeast).
   7498..7548    -  misc_feature   bom (fragment): basis of mobility region from pBR322
   7650..1       -  CDS            rop (fragment) (across the origin): Rop protein, which maintains plasmids at low copy number; rop
>Addgene plasmid #166137 | pAG415GPD-EGFP | addgene full sequence | sequence record 328573 | Addgene NGS Result
GACGAAAGGGCCTCGTGATACGCCTATTTTTATAGGTTAATGTCATGATAATAATGGTTTCTTAGGACGG
ATCGCTTGCCTGTAACTTACACGCGCCTCGTATCTTTTAATGATGGAATAATTTGGGAATTTACTCTGTG
TTTATTTATTTTTATGTTTTGTATTTGGATTTTAGAAAGTAAATAAAGAAGGTAGAAGAGTTACGGAATG
AAGAAAAAAAAATAAACAAAGGTTTAAAAAATTTCAACAAAAAGCGTACTTTACATATATATTTATTAGA
CAAGAAAAGCAGATTAAATAGATATACATTCGATTAACGATAAGTAAAATGTAAAATCACAGGATTTTCG
TGTGTGGTCTTCTACACAGACAAGATGAAACAATTCGGCATTAATACCTGAGAGCAGGAAGAGCAAGATA
AAAGGTAGTATTTGTTGGCGATCCCCCTAGAGTCTTTTACATCTTCGGAAAACAAAAACTATTTTTTCTT
TAATTTCTTTTTTTACTTTCTATTTTTAATTTATATATTTATATTAAAAAATTTAAATTATAATTATTTT
TATAGCACGTGATGAAAAGGACCCAGGTGGCACTTTTCGGGGAAATGTGCGCGGAACCCCTATTTGTTTA
TTTTTCTAAATACATTCAAATATGTATCCGCTCATGAGACAATAACCCTGATAAATGCTTCAATAATATT
GAAAAAGGAAGAGTATGAGTATTCAACATTTCCGTGTCGCCCTTATTCCCTTTTTTGCGGCATTTTGCCT
TCCTGTTTTTGCTCACCCAGAAACGCTGGTGAAAGTAAAAGATGCTGAAGATCAGTTGGGTGCACGAGTG
GGTTACATCGAACTGGATCTCAACAGCGGTAAGATCCTTGAGAGTTTTCGCCCCGAAGAACGTTTTCCAA
TGATGAGCACTTTTAAAGTTCTGCTATGTGGCGCGGTATTATCCCGTATTGACGCCGGGCAAGAGCAACT
CGGTCGCCGCATACACTATTCTCAGAATGACTTGGTTGAGTACTCACCAGTCACAGAAAAGCATCTTACG
GATGGCATGACAGTAAGAGAATTATGCAGTGCTGCCATAACCATGAGTGATAACACTGCGGCCAACTTAC
TTCTGACAACGATCGGAGGACCGAAGGAGCTAACCGCTTTTTTGCACAACATGGGGGATCATGTAACTCG
CCTTGATCGTTGGGAACCGGAGCTGAATGAAGCCATACCAAACGACGAGCGTGACACCACGATGCCTGTA
GCAATGGCAACAACGTTGCGCAAACTATTAACTGGCGAACTACTTACTCTAGCTTCCCGGCAACAATTAA
TAGACTGGATGGAGGCGGATAAAGTTGCAGGACCACTTCTGCGCTCGGCCCTTCCGGCTGGCTGGTTTAT
TGCTGATAAATCTGGAGCCGGTGAGCGTGGGTCTCGCGGTATCATTGCAGCACTGGGGCCAGATGGTAAG
CCCTCCCGTATCGTAGTTATCTACACGACGGGGAGTCAGGCAACTATGGATGAACGAAATAGACAGATCG
CTGAGATAGGTGCCTCACTGATTAAGCATTGGTAACTGTCAGACCAAGTTTACTCATATATACTTTAGAT
TGATTTAAAACTTCATTTTTAATTTAAAAGGATCTAGGTGAAGATCCTTTTTGATAATCTCATGACCAAA
ATCCCTTAACGTGAGTTTTCGTTCCACTGAGCGTCAGACCCCGTAGAAAAGATCAAAGGATCTTCTTGAG
ATCCTTTTTTTCTGCGCGTAATCTGCTGCTTGCAAACAAAAAAACCACCGCTACCAGCGGTGGTTTGTTT
GCCGGATCAAGAGCTACCAACTCTTTTTCCGAAGGTAACTGGCTTCAGCAGAGCGCAGATACCAAATACT
GTTCTTCTAGTGTAGCCGTAGTTAGGCCACCACTTCAAGAACTCTGTAGCACCGCCTACATACCTCGCTC
TGCTAATCCTGTTACCAGTGGCTGCTGCCAGTGGCGATAAGTCGTGTCTTACCGGGTTGGACTCAAGACG
ATAGTTACCGGATAAGGCGCAGCGGTCGGGCTGAACGGGGGGTTCGTGCACACAGCCCAGCTTGGAGCGA
ACGACCTACACCGAACTGAGATACCTACAGCGTGAGCTATGAGAAAGCGCCACGCTTCCCGAAGGGAGAA
AGGCGGACAGGTATCCGGTAAGCGGCAGGGTCGGAACAGGAGAGCGCACGAGGGAGCTTCCAGGGGGAAA
CGCCTGGTATCTTTATAGTCCTGTCGGGTTTCGCCACCTCTGACTTGAGCGTCGATTTTTGTGATGCTCG
TCAGGGGGGCGGAGCCTATGGAAAAACGCCAGCAACGCGGCCTTTTTACGGTTCCTGGCCTTTTGCTGGC
CTTTTGCTCACATGTTCTTTCCTGCGTTATCCCCTGATTCTGTGGATAACCGTATTACCGCCTTTGAGTG
AGCTGATACCGCTCGCCGCAGCCGAACGACCGAGCGCAGCGAGTCAGTGAGCGAGGAAGCGGAAGAGCGC
CCAATACGCAAACCGCCTCTCCCCGCGCGTTGGCCGATTCATTAATGCAGCTGGCACGACAGGTTTCCCG
ACTGGAAAGCGGGCAGTGAGCGCAACGCAATTAATGTGAGTTAGCTCACTCATTAGGCACCCCAGGCTTT
ACACTTTATGCTTCCGGCTCGTATGTTGTGTGGAATTGTGAGCGGATAACAATTTCACACAGGAAACAGC
TATGACCATGATTACGCCAAGCGCGCAATTAACCCTCACTAAAGGGAACAAAAGCTGGAGCTCAGTTTAT
CATTATCAATACTCGCCATTTCAAAGAATACGTAAATAATTAATAGTAGTGATTTTCCTAACTTTATTTA
GTCAAAAAATTAGCCTTTTAATTCTGCTGTAACCCGTACATGCCCAAAATAGGGGGCGGGTTACACAGAA
TATATAACATCGTAGGTGTCTGGGTGAACAGTTTATTCCTGGCATCCACTAAATATAATGGAGCCCGCTT
TTTAAGCTGGCATCCAGAAAAAAAAAGAATCCCAGCACCAAAATATTGTTTTCTTCACCAACCATCAGTT
CATAGGTCCATTCTCTTAGCGCAACTACAGAGAACAGGGGCACAAACAGGCAAAAAACGGGCACAACCTC
AATGGAGTGATGCAACCTGCCTGGAGTAAATGATGACACAAGGCAATTGACCCACGCATGTATCTATCTC
ATTTTCTTACACCTTCTATTACCTTCTGCTCTCTCTGATTTGGAAAAAGCTGAAAAAAAAGGTTGAAACC
AGTTCCCTGAAATTATTCCCCTACTTGACTAATAAGTATATAAAGACGGTAGGTATTGATTGTAATTCTG
TAAATCTATTTCTTAAACTTCTTAAATTCTACTTTTATAGTTAGTCTTTTTTTTAGTTTTAAAACACCAG
AACTTAGTTTCGACGGATTCTAGAACTAGTGGATCCCCCATCACAAGTTTGTACAAAAAAGCAGGCTTCG
AAGGAGATAACAAAATGGTGAGCAAGGGCGAGGAGCTGTTCACCGGGGTGGTGCCCATCCTGGTCGAGCT
GGACGGCGACGTAAACGGCCACAAGTTCAGCGTGTCCGGCGAGGGCGAGGGCGATGCCACCTACGGCAAG
CTGACCCTGAAGTTCATCTGCACCACCGGCAAGCTGCCCGTGCCCTGGCCCACCCTCGTGACCACCCTGA
CCTACGGCGTGCAGTGCTTCAGCCGCTACCCCGACCACATGAAGCAGCACGACTTCTTCAAGTCCGCCAT
GCCCGAAGGCTACGTCCAGGAGCGCACCATCTTCTTCAAGGACGACGGCAACTACAAGACCCGCGCCGAG
GTGAAGTTCGAGGGCGACACCCTGGTGAACCGCATCGAGCTGAAGGGCATCGACTTCAAGGAGGACGGCA
ACATCCTGGGGCACAAGCTGGAGTACAACTACAACAGCCACAACGTCTATATCATGGCCGACAAGCAGAA
GAACGGCATCAAGGTGAACTTCAAGATCCGCCACAACATCGAGGACGGCAGCGTGCAGCTCGCCGACCAC
TACCAGCAGAACACCCCCATCGGCGACGGCCCCGTGCTGCTGCCCGACAACCACTACCTGAGCACCCAGT
CCGCCCTGAGCAAAGACCCCAACGAGAAGCGCGATCACATGGTCCTGCTGGAGTTCGTGACCGCCGCCGG
GATCACTCTCGGCATGGACGAGCTGTACAAGTAAGACCCAGCTTTCTTGTACAAAGTGGTGATGGGCTGC
AGGAATTCGATATCAAGCTTATCGATACCGTCGACCTCGAGTCATGTAATTAGTTATGTCACGCTTACAT
TCACGCCCTCCCCCCACATCCGCTCTAACCGAAAAGGAAGGAGTTAGACAACCTGAAGTCTAGGTCCCTA
TTTATTTTTTTATAGTTATGTTAGTATTAAGAACGTTATTTATATTTCAAATTTTTCTTTTTTTTCTGTA
CAGACGCGTGTACGCATGTAACATTATACTGAAAACCTTGCTTGAGAAGGTTTTGGGACGCTCGAAGGCT
TTAATTTGCGGCCGGTACCCAATTCGCCCTATAGTGAGTCGTATTACGCGCGCTCACTGGCCGTCGTTTT
ACAACGTCGTGACTGGGAAAACCCTGGCGTTACCCAACTTAATCGCCTTGCAGCACATCCCCCTTTCGCC
AGCTGGCGTAATAGCGAAGAGGCCCGCACCGATCGCCCTTCCCAACAGTTGCGCAGCCTGAATGGCGAAT
GG
[124 nt withheld, positions 4763-4886]
C
[91 nt withheld, positions 4888-4978]
A
[49 nt withheld, positions 4980-5028]
CCTTTGACGTTGGAGTCCACGTTCTTT
[37 nt withheld, positions 5056-5092]
ACCCTATCTCGGTCTATTCTTTTGATTTATAAGGGATTTTGCCGATTTCGGCCTATTGGTTAAAAAATGA
GCTGATTTAACAAAAATTTAACGCGAATTTTAACAAAATATTAACGCTTACAATTTCCTGATGCGGTATT
TTCTCCTTACGCATCTGTGCGGTATTTCACACCGCATATCGACCGGTCGAGGAGAACTTCTAGTATATCT
ACATACCTAATATTATTGCCTTATTAAAAATGGAATCCCAACAATTACATCAAAATCCACATTCTCTTCA
AAATCAATTGTCCTGTACTTCCTTGTTCATGTGTGTTCAAAAACGTTATATTTATAGGATAATTATACTC
TATTTCTCAACAAGTAATTGGTTGTTTGGCCGAGCGGTCTAAGGCGCCTGATTCAAGAAATATCTTGACC
GCAGTTAACTGTGGGAATACTCAGGTATCGTAAGATGCAAGAGTTCGAATCTCTTAGCAACCATTATTTT
TTTCCTCAACATAACGAGAACACACAGGGGCGCTATCGCACAGAATCAAATTCGATGACTGGAAATTTTT
TGTTAATTTCAGAGGTCGCCTGACGCATATACCTTTTTCAACTGAAAAATTGGGAGAAAAAGGAAAGGTG
AGAGCGCCGGAACCGGCTTTTCATATAGAATAGAGAAGCGTTCATGACTAAATGCTTGCATCACAATACT
TGAAGTTGACAATATTATTTAAGGACCTATTGTTTTTTCCAATAGGTGGTTAGCAATCGTCTTACTTTCT
AACTTTTCTTACCTTTTACATTTCAGCAATATATATATATATATTTCAAGGATATACCATTCTAATGTCT
GCCCCTAAGAAGATCGTCGTTTTGCCAGGTGACCACGTTGGTCAAGAAATCACAGCCGAAGCCATTAAGG
TTCTTAAAGCTATTTCTGATGTTCGTTCCAATGTCAAGTTCGATTTCGAAAATCATTTAATTGGTGGTGC
TGCTATCGATGCTACAGGTGTTCCACTTCCAGATGAGGCGCTGGAAGCCTCCAAGAAGGCTGATGCCGTT
TTGTTAGGTGCTGTGGGTGGTCCTAAATGGGGTACCGGTAGTGTTAGACCTGAACAAGGTTTACTAAAAA
TCCGTAAAGAACTTCAATTGTACGCCAACTTAAGACCATGTAACTTTGCATCCGACTCTCTTTTAGACTT
ATCTCCAATCAAGCCACAATTTGCTAAAGGTACTGACTTCGTTGTTGTCAGAGAATTAGTGGGAGGTATT
TACTTTGGTAAGAGAAAGGAAGACGATGGTGATGGTGTCGCTTGGGATAGTGAACAATACACCGTTCCAG
AAGTGCAAAGAATCACAAGAATGGCCGCTTTCATGGCCCTACAACATGAGCCACCATTGCCTATTTGGTC
CTTGGATAAAGCTAATGTTTTGGCCTCTTCAAGATTATGGAGAAAAACTGTGGAGGAAACCATCAAGAAC
GAATTCCCTACATTGAAGGTTCAACATCAATTGATTGATTCTGCCGCCATGATCCTAGTTAAGAACCCAA
CCCACCTAAATGGTATTATAATCACCAGCAACATGTTTGGTGATATCATCTCCGATGAAGCCTCCGTTAT
CCCAGGTTCCTTGGGTTTGTTGCCATCTGCGTCCTTGGCCTCTTTGCCAGACAAGAACACCGCATTTGGT
TTGTACGAACCATGCCACGGTTCTGCTCCAGATTTGCCAAAGAATAAGGTCAACCCTATCGCCACTATCT
TGTCTGCTGCAATGATGTTGAAATTGTCATTGAACTTGCCTGAAGAAGGTAAGGCCATTGAAGATGCAGT
TAAAAAGGTTTTGGATGCAGGTATCAGAACTGGTGATTTAGGTGGTTCCAACAGTACCACCGAAGTCGGT
GATGCTGTCGCCGAAGAAGTTAAGAAAATCCTTGCTTAAAAAGATTCTCTTTTTTTATGATATTTGTACA
TAAACTTTATAAATGAAATTCATAATAGAAACGACACGAAATTACAAAATGGAATATGTTCATAGGGTAG
ACGAAACTATATACGCAATCTACATACATTTATCAAGAAGGAGAAAAAGGAGGATGTAAAGGAATACAGG
TAAGCAAATTGATACTAATGGCTCAACGTGATAAGGAAAAAGAATTGCACTTTAACATTAATATTGACAA
GGAGGAGGGCACCACACAAAAAGTTAGGTGTAACAGAAAATCATGAAACTATGATTCCTAATTTATATAT
TGGAGGATTTTCTCTAAAAAAAAAAAAATACAACAAATAAAAAACACTCAATGACCTGACCATTTGATGG
AGTTTAAGTCAATACCTTCTTGAACCATTTCCCATAATGGTGAAAGTTCCCTCAAGAATTTTACTCTGTC
AGAAACGGCCTTAACGACGTAGTCGATATGGTGCACTCTCAGTACAATCTGCTCTGATGCCGCATAGTTA
AGCCAGCCCCGACACCCGCCAACACCCGCTGACGCGCCCTGACGGGCTTGTCTGCTCCCGGCATCCGCTT
ACAGACAAGCTGTGACCGTCTCCGGGAGCTGCATGTGTCAGAGGTTTTCACCGTCATCACCGAAACGCGC
GA
